>Addgene plasmid #232759 | NUP98a_IDR-EGFP | addgene full sequence | sequence record 467743 | Addgene NGS Result
CATTTTCTCCTCCTTGTATAAATCCTGGTTGCTGTCTCTTTATGAGGAGTTGTGGCCCGTTGTCAGGCAA
CGTGGCGTGGTGTGCACTGTGTTTGCTGACGCAACCCCCACTGGTTGGGGCATTGCCACCACCTGTCAGC
TCCTTTCCGGGACTTTCGCTTTCCCCCTCCCTATTGCCACGGCGGAACTCATCGCCGCCTGCCTTGCCCG
CTGCTGGACAGGGGCTCGGCTGTTGGGCACTGACAATTCCGTGGTGTTGTCGGGGAAATCATCGTCCTTT
CCTTGGCTGCTCGCCTGTGTTGCCACCTGGATTCTGCGCGGGACGTCCTTCTGCTACGTCCCTTCGGCCC
TCAATCCAGCGGACCTTCCTTCCCGCGGCCTGCTGCCGGCTCTGCGGCCTCTTCCGCGTCTTCGCCTTCG
CCCTCAGACGAGTCGGATCTCCCTTTGGGCCGCCTCCCCGCGTCGACTTTAAGACCAATGACTTACAAGG
CAGCTGTAGATCTTAGCCACTTTTTAAAAGAAAAGGGGGGACTGGAAGGGCTAATTCACTCCCAACGAAG
ACAAGATCTGCTTTTTGCTTGTACTGGGTCTCTCTGGTTAGACCAGATCTGAGCCTGGGAGCTCTCTGGC
TAACTAGGGAACCCACTGCTTAAGCCTCAATAAAGCTTGCCTTGAGTGCTTCAAGTAGTGTGTGCCCGTC
TGTTGTGTGACTCTGGTAACTAGAGATCCCTCAGACCCTTTTAGTCAGTGTGGAAAATCTCTAGCAGGGC
CCGTTTAAACCCGCTGATCAGCCTCGACTGTGCCTTCTAGTTGCCAGCCATCTGTTGTTTGCCCCTCCCC
CGTGCCTTCCTTGACCCTGGAAGGTGCCACTCCCACTGTCCTTTCCTAATAAAATGAGGAAATTGCATCG
CATTGTCTGAGTAGGTGTCATTCTATTCTGGGGGGTGGGGTGGGGCAGGACAGCAAGGGGGAGGATTGGG
AAGACAATAGCAGGCATGCTGGGGATGCGGTGGGCTCTATGGCTTCTGAGGCGGAAAGAACCAGCTGGGG
CTCTAGGGGGTATCCCC
[124 nt withheld, positions 1068-1191]
C
[91 nt withheld, positions 1193-1283]
A
[49 nt withheld, positions 1285-1333]
CCTTTGACGTTGGAGTCCACGTTCTTT
[37 nt withheld, positions 1361-1397]
ACCCTATCTCGGTCTATTCTTTTGATTTATAAGGGATTTTGCCGATTTCGGCCTATTGGTTAAAAAATGA
GCTGATTTAACAAAAATTTAACGCGAATTAATTCTGTGGAATGTGTGTCAGTTAGGGTGTGGAAAGTCCC
CAGGCTCCCCAGCAGGCAGAAGTATGCAAAGCATGCATCTCAATTAGTCAGCAACCAGGTGTGGAAAGTC
CCCAGGCTCCCCAGCAGGCAGAAGTATGCAAAGCATGCATCTCAATTAGTCAGCAACCATAGTCCCGCCC
CTAACTCCGCCCATCCCGCCCCTAACTCCGCCCAGTTCCGCCCATTCTCCGCCCCATGGCTGACTAATTT
TTTTTATTTATGCAGAGGCCGAGGCCGCCTCTGCCTCTGAGCTATTCCAGAAGTAGTGAGGAGGCTTTTT
TGGAGGCCTAGGCTTTTGCAAAAAGCTCCCGGGAGCTTGTATATCCATTTTCGGATCTGATCAGCACGTG
TTGACAATTAATCATCGGCATAGTATATCGGCATAGTATAATACGACAAGGTGAGGAACTAAACCATGGC
CAAGTTGACCAGTGCCGTTCCGGTGCTCACCGCGCGCGACGTCGCCGGAGCGGTCGAGTTCTGGACCGAC
CGGCTCGGGTTCTCCCGGGACTTCGTGGAGGACGACTTCGCCGGTGTGGTCCGGGACGACGTGACCCTGT
TCATCAGCGCGGTCCAGGACCAGGTGGTGCCGGACAACACCCTGGCCTGGGTGTGGGTGCGCGGCCTGGA
CGAGCTGTACGCCGAGTGGTCGGAGGTCGTGTCCACGAACTTCCGGGACGCCTCCGGGCCGGCCATGACC
GAGATCGGCGAGCAGCCGTGGGGGCGGGAGTTCGCCCTGCGCGACCCGGCCGGCAACTGCGTGCACTTCG
TGGCCGAGGAGCAGGACTGACACGTGCTACGAGATTTCGATTCCACCGCCGCCTTCTATGAAAGGTTGGG
CTTCGGAATCGTTTTCCGGGACGCCGGCTGGATGATCCTCCAGCGCGGGGATCTCATGCTGGAGTTCTTC
GCCCACCCCAACTTGTTTATTGCAGCTTATAATGGTTACAAATAAAGCAATAGCATCACAAATTTCACAA
ATAAAGCATTTTTTTCACTGCATTCTAGTTGTGGTTTGTCCAAACTCATCAATGTATCTTATCATGTCTG
TATACCGTCGACCTCTAGCTAGAGCTTGGCGTAATCATGGTCATAGCTGTTTCCTGTGTGAAATTGTTAT
CCGCTCACAATTCCACACAACATACGAGCCGGAAGCATAAAGTGTAAAGCCTGGGGTGCCTAATGAGTGA
GCTAACTCACATTAATTGCGTTGCGCTCACTGCCCGCTTTCCAGTCGGGAAACCTGTCGTGCCAGCTGCA
TTAATGAATCGGCCAACGCGCGGGGAGAGGCGGTTTGCGTATTGGGCGCTCTTCCGCTTCCTCGCTCACT
GACTCGCTGCGCTCGGTCGTTCGGCTGCGGCGAGCGGTATCAGCTCACTCAAAGGCGGTAATACGGTTAT
CCACAGAATCAGGGGATAACGCAGGAAAGAACATGTGAGCAAAAGGCCAGCAAAAGGCCAGGAACCGTAA
AAAGGCCGCGTTGCTGGCGTTTTTCCATAGGCTCCGCCCCCCTGACGAGCATCACAAAAATCGACGCTCA
AGTCAGAGGTGGCGAAACCCGACAGGACTATAAAGATACCAGGCGTTTCCCCCTGGAAGCTCCCTCGTGC
GCTCTCCTGTTCCGACCCTGCCGCTTACCGGATACCTGTCCGCCTTTCTCCCTTCGGGAAGCGTGGCGCT
TTCTCATAGCTCACGCTGTAGGTATCTCAGTTCGGTGTAGGTCGTTCGCTCCAAGCTGGGCTGTGTGCAC
GAACCCCCCGTTCAGCCCGACCGCTGCGCCTTATCCGGTAACTATCGTCTTGAGTCCAACCCGGTAAGAC
ACGACTTATCGCCACTGGCAGCAGCCACTGGTAACAGGATTAGCAGAGCGAGGTATGTAGGCGGTGCTAC
AGAGTTCTTGAAGTGGTGGCCTAACTACGGCTACACTAGAAGAACAGTATTTGGTATCTGCGCTCTGCTG
AAGCCAGTTACCTTCGGAAAAAGAGTTGGTAGCTCTTGATCCGGCAAACAAACCACCGCTGGTAGCGGTG
GTTTTTTTGTTTGCAAGCAGCAGATTACGCGCAGAAAAAAAGGATCTCAAGAAGATCCTTTGATCTTTTC
TACGGGGTCTGACGCTCAGTGGAACGAAAACTCACGTTAAGGGATTTTGGTCATGAGATTATCAAAAAGG
ATCTTCACCTAGATCCTTTTAAATTAAAAATGAAGTTTTAAATCAATCTAAAGTATATATGAGTAAACTT
GGTCTGACAGTTACCAATGCTTAATCAGTGAGGCACCTATCTCAGCGATCTGTCTATTTCGTTCATCCAT
AGTTGCCTGACTCCCCGTCGTGTAGATAACTACGATACGGGAGGGCTTACCATCTGGCCCCAGTGCTGCA
ATGATACCGCGAGACCCACGCTCACCGGCTCCAGATTTATCAGCAATAAACCAGCCAGCCGGAAGGGCCG
AGCGCAGAAGTGGTCCTGCAACTTTATCCGCCTCCATCCAGTCTATTAATTGTTGCCGGGAAGCTAGAGT
AAGTAGTTCGCCAGTTAATAGTTTGCGCAACGTTGTTGCCATTGCTACAGGCATCGTGGTGTCACGCTCG
TCGTTTGGTATGGCTTCATTCAGCTCCGGTTCCCAACGATCAAGGCGAGTTACATGATCCCCCATGTTGT
GCAAAAAAGCGGTTAGCTCCTTCGGTCCTCCGATCGTTGTCAGAAGTAAGTTGGCCGCAGTGTTATCACT
CATGGTTATGGCAGCACTGCATAATTCTCTTACTGTCATGCCATCCGTAAGATGCTTTTCTGTGACTGGT
GAGTACTCAACCAAGTCATTCTGAGAATAGTGTATGCGGCGACCGAGTTGCTCTTGCCCGGCGTCAATAC
GGGATAATACCGCGCCACATAGCAGAACTTTAAAAGTGCTCATCATTGGAAAACGTTCTTCGGGGCGAAA
ACTCTCAAGGATCTTACCGCTGTTGAGATCCAGTTCGATGTAACCCACTCGTGCACCCAACTGATCTTCA
GCATCTTTTACTTTCACCAGCGTTTCTGGGTGAGCAAAAACAGGAAGGCAAAATGCCGCAAAAAAGGGAA
TAAGGGCGACACGGAAATGTTGAATACTCATACTCTTCCTTTTTCAATATTATTGAAGCATTTATCAGGG
TTATTGTCTCATGAGCGGATACATATTTGAATGTATTTAGAAAAATAAACAAATAGGGGTTCCGCGCACA
TTTCCCCGAAAAGTGCCACCTGACGTCGACGGATCGGGAGATCTCCCGATCCCCTATGGTGCACTCTCAG
TACAATCTGCTCTGATGCCGCATAGTTAAGCCAGTATCTGCTCCCTGCTTGTGTGTTGGAGGTCGCTGAG
TAGTGCGCGAGCAAAATTTAAGCTACAACAAGGCAAGGCTTGACCGACAATTGCATGAAGAATCTGCTTA
GGGTTAGGCGTTTTGCGCTGCTTCGCGATGTACGGGCCAGATATACGCGTTGACATTGATTATTGACTAG
TTATTAATAGTAATCAATTACGGGGTCATTAGTTCATAGCCCATATATGGAGTTCCGCGTTACATAACTT
ACGGTAAATGGCCCGCCTGGCTGACCGCCCAACGACCCCCGCCCATTGACGTCAATAATGACGTATGTTC
CCATAGTAACGCCAATAGGGACTTTCCATTGACGTCAATGGGTGGAGTATTTACGGTAAACTGCCCACTT
GGCAGTACATCAAGTGTATCATATGCCAAGTACGCCCCCTATTGACGTCAATGACGGTAAATGGCCCGCC
TGGCATTATGCCCAGTACATGACCTTATGGGACTTTCCTACTTGGCAGTACATCTACGTATTAGTCATCG
CTATTACCATGGTGATGCGGTTTTGGCAGTACATCAATGGGCGTGGATAGCGGTTTGACTCACGGGGATT
TCCAAGTCTCCACCCCATTGACGTCAATGGGAGTTTGTTTTGGCACCAAAATCAACGGGACTTTCCAAAA
TGTCGTAACAACTCCGCCCCATTGACGCAAATGGGCGGTAGGCGTGTACGGTGGGAGGTCTATATAAGCA
GCGCGTTTTGCCTGTACTGGGTCTCTCTGGTTAGACCAGATCTGAGCCTGGGAGCTCTCTGGCTAACTAG
GGAACCCACTGCTTAAGCCTCAATAAAGCTTGCCTTGAGTGCTTCAAGTAGTGTGTGCCCGTCTGTTGTG
TGACTCTGGTAACTAGAGATCCCTCAGACCCTTTTAGTCAGTGTGGAAAATCTCTAGCAGTGGCGCCCGA
ACAGGGACTTGAAAGCGAAAGGGAAACCAGAGGAGCTCTCTCGACGCAGGACTCGGCTTGCTGAAGCGCG
CACGGCAAGAGGCGAGGGGCGGCGACTGGTGAGTACGCCAAAAATTTTGACTAGCGGAGGCTAGAAGGAG
AGAGATGGGTGCGAGAGCGTCAGTATTAAGCGGGGGAGAATTAGATCGCGATGGGAAAAAATTCGGTTAA
GGCCAGGGGGAAAGAAAAAATATAAATTAAAACATATAGTATGGGCAAGCAGGGAGCTAGAACGATTCGC
AGTTAATCCTGGCCTGTTAGAAACATCAGAAGGCTGTAGACAAATACTGGGACAGCTACAACCATCCCTT
CAGACAGGATCAGAAGAACTTAGATCATTATATAATACAGTAGCAACCCTCTATTGTGTGCATCAAAGGA
TAGAGATAAAAGACACCAAGGAAGCTTTAGACAAGATAGAGGAAGAGCAAAACAAAAGTAAGACCACCGC
ACAGCAAGCGGCCGCTGATCTTCAGACCTGGAGGAGGAGATATGAGGGACAATTGGAGAAGTGAATTATA
TAAATATAAAGTAGTAAAAATTGAACCATTAGGAGTAGCACCCACCAAGGCAAAGAGAAGAGTGGTGCAG
AGAGAAAAAAGAGCAGTGGGAATAGGAGCTTTGTTCCTTGGGTTCTTGGGAGCAGCAGGAAGCACTATGG
GCGCAGCGTCAATGACGCTGACGGTACAGGCCAGACAATTATTGTCTGGTATAGTGCAGCAGCAGAACAA
TTTGCTGAGGGCTATTGAGGCGCAACAGCATCTGTTGCAACTCACAGTCTGGGGCATCAAGCAGCTCCAG
GCAAGAATCCTGGCTGTGGAAAGATACCTAAAGGATCAACAGCTCCTGGGGATTTGGGGTTGCTCTGGAA
AACTCATTTGCACCACTGCTGTGCCTTGGAATGCTAGTTGGAGTAATAAATCTCTGGAACAGATTTGGAA
TCACACGACCTGGATGGAGTGGGACAGAGAAATTAACAATTACACAAGCTTAATACACTCCTTAATTGAA
GAATCGCAAAACCAGCAAGAAAAGAATGAACAAGAATTATTGGAATTAGATAAATGGGCAAGTTTGTGGA
ATTGGTTTAACATAACAAATTGGCTGTGGTATATAAAATTATTCATAATGATAGTAGGAGGCTTGGTAGG
TTTAAGAATAGTTTTTGCTGTACTTTCTATAGTGAATAGAGTTAGGCAGGGATATTCACCATTATCGTTT
CAGACCCACCTCCCAACCCCGAGGGGACCCGACAGGCCCGAAGGAATAGAAGAAGAAGGTGGAGAGAGAG
ACAGAGACAGATCCATTCGATTAGTGAACGGATCGGCACTGCGTGCGCCAATTCTGCAGACAAATGGCAG
TATTCATCCACAATTTTAAAAGAAAAGGGGGGATTGGGGGGTACAGTGCAGGGGAAAGAATAGTAGACAT
AATAGCAACAGACATACAAACTAAAGAATTACAAAAACAAATTACAAAAATTCAAAATTTTCGGGTTTAT
TACAGGGACAGCAGAGATCCAGTTTGGTTAATTAAGGTACCGATATCACTAGTGTTCCATTAACTGCGCT
AAAAATAATTTTTAAATCTTTTTTAGCTTCTTGCTCTTTTTTGTACGTCTCTGTTTTAGAGCTAGAAATA
GCAAGTTAAAATAAGGCTAGTCCGTTATCAACTTGAAAAAGTGGCACCGAGTCGGTGCTTTTTTGAATTC
GCTAGCTAGGTCTTGAAAGGAGTGGGAATTGGCTCCGGTGCCCGTCAGTGGGCAGAGCGCACATCGCCCA
CAGTCCCCGAGAAGTTGGGGGGAGGGGTCGGCAATTGATCCGGTGCCTAGAGAAGGTGGCGCGGGGTAAA
CTGGGAAAGTGATGTCGTGTACTGGCTCCGCCTTTTTCCCGAGGGTGGGGGAGAACCGTATATAAGTGCA
GTAGTCGCCGTGAACGTTCTTTTTCGCAACGGGTTTGCCGCCAGAACACAGGACCGGTTCTAGAGCGCTG
CCACCATGTTTAACAAATCATTTGGAACACCCTTTGGGGGTGGCACAGGTGGCTTTGGCACAACTTCAAC
ATTTGGACAGAATACTGGCTTTGGCACTACTAGTGGAGGGGCATTTGGAACATCTGCATTTGGTTCTAGC
AACAATACTGGAGGCCTCTTTGGAAATTCACAGACTAAACCAGGAGGATTGTTTGGAACCAGTTCATTTA
GCCAGCCAGCTACCTCCACAAGCACTGGCTTTGGGTTTGGTACGTCAACAGGAACAGCAAATACCTTGTT
TGGAACTGCAAGCACAGGGACCAGTCTCTTCTCATCCCAAAACAATGCCTTTGCACAAAATAAACCAACT
GGCTTTGGCAATTTTGGAACCAGTACTAGCAGTGGAGGACTCTTTGGAACCACAAATACCACCTCTAATC
CTTTTGGCAGCACATCTGGCTCCCTCTTTGGGCCAAGTAGTTTTACAGCTGCTCCTACTGGGACTACTAT
TAAATTTAACCCTCCAACTGGTACAGATACTATGGTCAAAGCTGGAGTTAGCACTAACATAAGTACCAAG
CACCAGTGTATTACTGCTATGAAAGAATATGAAAGCAAGTCACTAGAGGAACTTCGTTTAGAGGATTATC
AGGCTAACAGGAAGGGCCCACAGAACCAGGTGGGAGCAGGTACCACAACTGGCTTGTTTGGGTCTTCTCC
AGCCACTTCCAGCGCAACAGGACTCTTCAGCTCCTCCACCACTAATTCAGGCTTTGCATATGGTCAGAAC
AAAACTGCCTTTGGAACTAGTACAACTGGATTTGGAACAAATCCAGGTGGTCTCTTTGGCCAACAGAATC
AGCAGACTACCAGCCTCTTCAGCAAACCATTTGGCCAGGCTACAACCACCCAGAACACTGGCTTTTCCTT
TGGTAATACCAGCACCATAGGACAGCCAAGCACCAACACCATGGGATTATTTGGAGTAACCCAAGCCTCA
CAGCCTGGAGGTCTTTTTGGGACAGCTACAAACACCAGCACTGGGACAGCATTTGGAACAGGAACAGGTC
TCTTTGGGCAGACCAATACTGGATTTGGTGCTGTTGGTTCGACCCTGTTTGGCAATAACAAGCTTACTAC
ATTTGGAAGCAGCACAACCAGTGCACCTTCATTTGGTACAACCAGTGGCGGGCTCTTTGGTTTTGGCACA
AATACCAGTGGGAATAGTATTTTTGGAAGTAAACCAGCACCTGGGACTCTTGGAACTGGGCTTGGTGCAG
GATTTGGAACAGCTCTTGGTGCTGGACAGGCATCTTTGTTTGGGAACAACCAACCTAAGATTGGAGGGCC
TCTTGGTACAGGAGCCTTTGGGGCCCCTGGATTTAATACTACGACAGCCACTTTGGGCTTTGGAGCCCCC
CAGGCCCCAGTAGCTTTGACAGATCCAAATGCTTCTGCTGCCCAGCAGGCTGTTCTCCAGCAGCACATCA
ATAGTCTAACATACTCACCTTTTGGAGACTCTGGATCCATGGTGAGCAAGGGCGAGGAGCTGTTCACCGG
GGTGGTGCCCATCCTGGTCGAGCTGGACGGCGACGTAAACGGCCACAAGTTCAGCGTGTCCGGCGAGGGC
GAGGGCGATGCCACCTACGGCAAGCTGACCCTGAAGTTCATCTGCACCACCGGCAAGCTGCCCGTGCCCT
GGCCCACCCTCGTGACCACCCTGACCTACGGCGTGCAGTGCTTCAGCCGCTACCCCGACCACATGAAGCA
GCACGACTTCTTCAAGTCCGCCATGCCCGAAGGCTACGTCCAGGAGCGCACCATCTTCTTCAAGGACGAC
GGCAACTACAAGACCCGCGCCGAGGTGAAGTTCGAGGGCGACACCCTGGTGAACCGCATCGAGCTGAAGG
GCATCGACTTCAAGGAGGACGGCAACATCCTGGGGCACAAGCTGGAGTACAACTACAACAGCCACAACGT
CTATATCATGGCCGACAAGCAGAAGAACGGCATCAAGGTGAACTTCAAGATCCGCCACAACATCGAGGAC
GGCAGCGTGCAGCTCGCCGACCACTACCAGCAGAACACCCCCATCGGCGACGGCCCCGTGCTGCTGCCCG
ACAACCACTACCTGAGCACCCAGTCCGCCCTGAGCAAAGACCCCAACGAGAAGCGCGATCACATGGTCCT
GCTGGAGTTCGTGACCGCCGCCGGGATCACTCTCGGCATGGACGAGCTGTACAAGGGATCCGATTACAAA
GACGATGACGATAAGTGAGGATCCGGGGTTGGGGTTGCGCCTTTTCCAAGGCAGCCCTGGGTTTGCGCAG
GGACGCGGCTGCTCTGGGCGTGGTTCCGGGAAACGCAGCGGCGCCGACCCTGGGTCTCGCACATTCTTCA
CGTCCGTTCGCAGCGTCACCCGGATCTTCGCCGCTACCCTTGTGGGCCCCCCGGCGACGCTTCCTGCTCC
GCCCCTAAGTCGGGAAGGTTCCTTGCGGTTCGCGGCGTGCCGGACGTGACAAACGGAAGCCGCACGTCTC
ACTAGTACCCTCGCAGACGGACAGCGCCAGGGAGCAATGGCAGCGCGCCGACCGCGATGGGCTGTGGCCA
ATAGCGGCTGCTCAGCAGGGCGCGCCGAGAGCAGCGGCCGGGAAGGGGCGGTGCGGGAGGCGGGGTGTGG
GGCGGTAGTGTGGGCCCTGTTCCTGCCCGCGCGGTGTTCCGCATTCTGCAAGCCTCCGGAGCGCACGTCG
GCAGTCGGCTCCCTCGTTGACCGAATCACCGACCTCTCTCCCCAGGCCACCATGGATGGCCAAGCCTTTG
TCTCAAGAAGAATCCACCCTCATTGAAAGAGCAACGGCTACAATCAACAGCATCCCCATCTCTGAAGACT
ACAGCGTCGCCAGCGCAGCTCTCTCTAGCGACGGCCGCATCTTCACTGGTGTCAATGTATATCATTTTAC
TGGGGGACCTTGTGCAGAACTCGTGGTGCTGGGCACTGCTGCTGCTGCGGCAGCTGGCAACCTGACTTGT
ATCGTCGCGATCGGAAATGAGAACAGGGGCATCTTGAGCCCCTGCGGACGGTGCCGACAGGTGCTTCTCG
ATCTGCATCCTGGGATCAAAGCCATAGTGAAGGACAGTGATGGACAGCCGACGGCAGTTGGGATTCGTGA
ATTGCTGCCCTCTGGTTATGTGTGGGAGGGCTAATCGATTCGACAATCAACCTCTGGATTACAAAATTTG
TGAAAGATTGACTGGTATTCTTAACTATGTTGCTCCTTTTACGCTATGTGGATACGCTGCTTTAATGCCT
TTGTATCATGCTATTGCTTCCCGTATGGCTTT
Features (pLannotate 1.2.2; 34 found; start..end, strand, type, name):
    512..531     +  misc_feature   cPPT/CTS (fragment): central polypurine tract and central termination sequence of HIV-1
    533..766     +  LTR            3' LTR (ΔU3): self-inactivating 3' long terminal repeat (LTR) from HIV-1
    798..1022    +  polyA_signal   bGH poly(A) signal: bovine growth hormone polyadenylation signal
   1026..1047    +  promoter       SV40 promoter (fragment): SV40 enhancer and early promoter
   1068..1496    +  rep_origin     f1 ori (sequence partly withheld): f1 bacteriophage origin of replication; arrow indicates direction of (+) strand synthesis
   1510..1839    +  promoter       SV40 promoter: SV40 enhancer and early promoter
   1887..1934    +  promoter       EM7 promoter: synthetic bacterial promoter&nbsp
   1953..2327    +  CDS            BleoR: antibiotic-binding protein; Sh ble from Streptoalloteichus hindustanus; confers resistance to bleomycin, phleomycin, and Zeocin™
   2337..2462    +  CDS            ble (fragment): BLE_KLEPN - Experimental evidence at protein level: Swiss-Prot protein existence level 1. Binding protein with a strong affinity to the bleomycin family of antibiotics. Binds to CL990; an antimitotic-antibiotic compound. From Klebsiella pneumoniae.
   2457..2578    +  polyA_signal   SV40 poly(A) signal: SV40 polyadenylation signal
   2649..2671    -  protein_bind   lac operator (fragment): The lac repressor binds to the lac operator to inhibit transcription in E. coli. This inhibition can be relieved by adding lactose or isopropyl-β-D-thiogalactopyranoside (IPTG). lac repressor encoded by lacI
   2675..2705    -  promoter       lac promoter: promoter for the E. coli lac operon
   2720..2741    -  protein_bind   CAP binding site: CAP binding activates transcription in the presence of cAMP. E. coli catabolite activator protein
   2754..2846    -  CDS            lacI (fragment): lac repressor; lacI; The lac repressor binds to the lac operator to inhibit transcription in E. coli. This inhibition can be relieved by adding lactose or isopropyl-β-D-thiogalactopyranoside (IPTG).
   3029..3617    -  rep_origin     ori: high-copy-number ColE1/pMB1/pBR322/pUC origin of replication
   3788..4648    -  CDS            AmpR: β-lactamase; bla; confers resistance to ampicillin, carbenicillin, and related antibiotics
   4649..4753    -  promoter       AmpR promoter: bla
   4812..4864    -  misc_feature   bom (fragment): basis of mobility region from pBR322
   5019..5398    +  enhancer       CMV enhancer: human cytomegalovirus immediate early enhancer
   5399..5598    +  promoter       CMV promoter: human cytomegalovirus (CMV) immediate early promoter
   5616..5796    +  LTR            5' LTR (truncated): truncated 5' long terminal repeat (LTR) from HIV-1
   5843..5968    +  misc_feature   HIV-1 Ψ: packaging signal of human immunodeficiency virus type 1
   5952..6315    +  CDS            HIV-1 gag (fragment): gag protein from human immunodeficiency virus 1; gag
   6461..6694    +  misc_feature   RRE: The Rev response element (RRE) of HIV-1 allows for Rev-dependent mRNA export from the nucleus to the cytoplasm.
   7071..7171    +  CDS            Rev (fragment): human immunodeficiency virus 1 (HIV-1) Rev protein; rev; enhances nuclear export of unspliced and incompletely spliced viral mRNAs
   7221..7338    +  misc_feature   cPPT/CTS: central polypurine tract and central termination sequence of HIV-1
   7470..7545    +  misc_RNA       gRNA scaffold: guide RNA scaffold for the Streptococcus pyogenes CRISPR/Cas9 system
   7563..7581    +  CDS            small t antigen (fragment): SV40 (simian virus 40) small t antigen
   7607..7818    +  promoter       EF-1α core promoter: core promoter for human elongation factor EF-1α
   7843..9339    +  CDS            NUP98 (fragment): NUP98_HUMAN - Also known as ADAR2. Experimental evidence at protein level: Swiss-Prot protein existence level 1. (Microbial infection) Binds HIV-1 capsid-nucleocapsid (HIV-1 CA-NC) complexes and may thereby promote the integration of the virus in the host nucleus (in vitro) (PubMed:23523133). Binding affinity to HIV-1 CA-NC complexes bearing the capsid change ASN-74-ASP is reduced (in vitro) (PubMed:23523133). From Homo sapiens (Human).
   9346..10062   +  CDS            EGFP: EGFP is a basic (constitutively fluorescent) green fluorescent protein published in 1996, derived from Aequorea victoria. It is reported to be a rapidly-maturing weak dimer with moderate acid sensitivity.
  10102..10612   +  promoter       hPGK promoter: human phosphoglycerate kinase 1 promoter
  10623..11021   +  CDS            BSD: blasticidin S deaminase; Aspergillus terreus BSD; confers resistance to blasticidin
  11032..461     +  misc_feature   WPRE (across the origin): woodchuck hepatitis virus posttranscriptional regulatory element
