[The description below was written by a language model from this plasmid's Addgene catalogue record and pLannotate feature annotations shown in this document.]
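Description:
NUP98a_IDR-EGFP is a third-generation-style, self-inactivating lentiviral transfer plasmid built on the LentiCRISPRv2 backbone and designed to express a fragment of human NUP98, described as its intrinsically disordered region (IDR), fused to EGFP in mammalian cells. In bacteria it is maintained through a high-copy ColE1/pUC-type origin with ampicillin selection via β-lactamase. An f1 origin and an SV40/EM7-driven bleomycin/Zeocin resistance cassette also sit in the backbone, outside the viral genome.

The packaged region begins with a CMV enhancer/promoter joined to a truncated HIV-1 5' LTR, which drives Tat-independent production of genomic RNA in packaging cells. This is followed by the Ψ packaging signal with a partial gag sequence, the RRE for Rev-dependent nuclear export, and the cPPT/CTS, which aids nuclear import of the reverse-transcribed genome. A Streptococcus pyogenes gRNA scaffold inherited from the parental vector is still annotated upstream of the expression cassette, but no U6 promoter appears in the feature table, so it looks like a remnant rather than a functional guide cassette. An EF-1α core promoter drives the roughly 1.5 kb NUP98 fragment with EGFP at its C-terminal end. A separate human PGK promoter expresses blasticidin S deaminase to select transduced cells. A WPRE boosts transcript stability and expression, and the ΔU3 3' LTR renders the integrated provirus self-inactivating.

The associated publication examines how condensation of human IDRs affects endogenous transcription. In that context, the construct is suited to stable expression and fluorescence imaging of the NUP98 IDR, for example to assess its localization or condensate formation.
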