Addgene plasmid #232759: NUP98a_IDR-EGFP
Purpose: Expresses NUP98a_IDR-EGFP
Depositing lab: Isaac Hilton. Depositing organization: Rice University. Publication: Biomolecular condensation of human IDRs initiates endogenous transcription via intrachromosomal looping or high-density promoter localization. Li J, Liu S, Kim S, Goell J, Drum ZA, Flores JP, Ma AJ, Mahata B, Escobar M, Raterink A, Ahn JH, Teran ER, Guerra-Resendez RS, Zhou Y, Yu B, Diehl MR, Wang GG, Gustavsson AK, Phanstiel DH, Hilton IB. Nucleic Acids Res. 2025 Feb 8;53(4):gkaf056. doi: 10.1093/nar/gkaf056. PubMed 39933697.
Backbone
  Vector backbone: LentiCRISPRv2
  Vector type: Lentiviral
Growth in bacteria
  Bacterial resistance: Ampicillin, 100 μg/mL
  Growth temperature: 37°C
  Growth strain: NEB Stable
  Copy number: High Copy
Gene/Insert
  Gene/Insert name: NUP98a_IDR-EGFP
  Species: H. sapiens (human)
  Entrez Gene: NUP98 (a.k.a. ADIR2, NUP196, NUP96, Nup98-96)
  Promoter: EF1a
  Cloning method: Gibson Cloning
Terms and licenses: Academic/Nonprofit Terms; Industry Terms: Not Available to Industry
How to cite: NUP98a_IDR-EGFP was a gift from Isaac Hilton (Addgene plasmid # 232759 ; http://n2t.net/addgene:232759 ; RRID:Addgene_232759)
